Addgene plasmid #65297: ii-Str_SBP-mCherry-GPI
Purpose: synchronize trafficking of mCherry-GPI from the ER (RUSH system)
Depositing lab: Franck Perez. Depositing organization: Institut Curie. Publication: Synchronization of secretory protein traffic in populations of cells. Boncompain G, Divoux S, Gareil N, de Forges H, Lescure A, Latreche L, Mercanti V, Jollivet F, Raposo G, Perez F. Nat Methods. 2012 Mar 11;9(5):493-8. doi: 10.1038/nmeth.1928. PubMed 22406856.
Backbone
  Vector backbone: pIRESneo3
  Backbone manufacturer: Clontech
  Vector type: Mammalian Expression
Growth in bacteria
  Bacterial resistance: Ampicillin, 100 μg/mL
  Growth temperature: 37°C
  Growth strain: DH5alpha
  Copy number: High Copy
Gene/Insert
  Gene/Insert name: GPI anchor
  Species: Synthetic
  Promoter: CMV
  Tag / fusion protein: IL-2 Signal Sequence and Streptavidin Binding Protein (SBP) (N terminal on insert); mCherry (N terminal on insert)
  Cloning method: Unknown
  Sequencing primers: 5′ mCherry-F; 3′ SV40pA-R
Terms and licenses: Academic/Nonprofit Terms; Industry Terms: Not Available to Industry
Depositor comments: luminal tagging
How to cite: ii-Str_SBP-mCherry-GPI was a gift from Franck Perez (Addgene plasmid # 65297 ; http://n2t.net/addgene:65297 ; RRID:Addgene_65297)
