[The description below was written by a language model from this plasmid's Addgene catalogue record and pLannotate feature annotations shown in this document.]
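Description:
ii-Str_SBP-mCherry-GPI is a bicistronic mammalian expression plasmid built on the pIRESneo3 backbone and designed for the RUSH (retention using selective hooks) system, which synchronizes the release of a secretory cargo from the endoplasmic reticulum. It is propagated in E. coli as a high-copy plasmid through a ColE1/pUC-type origin and selected with ampicillin via the β-lactamase gene. The feature table shows no neomycin resistance gene, so the position downstream of the IRES, normally occupied by the selection marker in this backbone, appears to carry the reporter instead. No mammalian selection marker is annotated.

A single CMV enhancer/promoter drives one transcript carrying two open reading frames. The first contains a streptavidin core fragment. The "ii" in the name suggests it is fused to the invariant chain as an ER-resident "hook", although the region upstream of streptavidin is not annotated in the table. A chimeric intron and an EMCV IRES follow, allowing cap-independent translation of the second cistron: an IL-2 signal sequence, a streptavidin-binding peptide (SBP, listed in the catalogue fields but not annotated), mCherry, and a C-terminal fragment of human CD59 that supplies the GPI-anchor attachment signal. An SV40 polyadenylation signal terminates the transcript. The tags lie on the luminal side, as the depositor notes.

In use, the SBP on the reporter binds streptavidin on the hook, holding mCherry-GPI in the ER. Adding biotin competes for streptavidin and releases the cargo in a synchronous wave, so that transport of a GPI-anchored protein through the secretory pathway can be followed by red fluorescence imaging across a cell population.
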