Features (pLannotate 1.2.2; 21 found; start..end, strand, type, name):
     40..84      -  misc_feature   bom (fragment): basis of mobility region from pBR322
    239..618     +  enhancer       CMV enhancer: human cytomegalovirus immediate early enhancer
    619..822     +  promoter       CMV promoter: human cytomegalovirus (CMV) immediate early promoter
    818..851     +  LTR            5' LTR (truncated) (fragment): truncated 5' long terminal repeat (LTR) from HIV-1
    867..885     +  promoter       T7 promoter: promoter for bacteriophage T7 RNA polymerase
   1234..1746    +  CDS            SAV_STRAV (fragment): Experimental evidence at protein level: Swiss-Prot protein existence level 1. The biological function of streptavidin is not known. Forms a strong non-covalent specific complex with biotin (one molecule of biotin per subunit of streptavidin). From Streptomyces avidinii.
   2298..2527    +  intron         chimeric intron: chimera between introns from adenovirus and immunoglobulin heavy chain genes
   2696..3158    +  misc_feature   IRES: internal ribosome entry site (IRES) of the encephalomyocarditis virus (EMCV)
   3185..3243    +  sig_peptide    IL-2 signal sequence: human interleukin-2 signal sequence
   3365..4069    +  CDS            mCherry: mCherry is a basic (constitutively fluorescent) red fluorescent protein published in 2004, derived from Discosoma sp.. It is reported to be a very rapidly-maturing monomer with low acid sensitivity.
   4079..4165    +  CDS            CD59 (fragment): CD59_HUMAN - Also known as MIC11, MIN1, MIN2, MIN3, MSK21. Experimental evidence at protein level: Swiss-Prot protein existence level 1. The soluble form from urine retains its specific complement binding activity, but exhibits greatly reduced ability to inhibit MAC assembly on cell membranes. From Homo sapiens (Human).
   4203..4287    +  CDS            large T antigen (fragment): large T antigen from SV40 (simian virus 40)
   4310..4431    +  polyA_signal   SV40 poly(A) signal: SV40 polyadenylation signal
   4442..4493    +  polyA_signal   SV40 poly(A) signal (fragment): SV40 polyadenylation signal
   4557..4573    -  protein_bind   lac operator: The lac repressor binds to the lac operator to inhibit transcription in E. coli. This inhibition can be relieved by adding lactose or isopropyl-β-D-thiogalactopyranoside (IPTG). lac repressor encoded by lacI
   4581..4611    -  promoter       lac promoter: promoter for the E. coli lac operon
   4626..4647    -  protein_bind   CAP binding site: CAP binding activates transcription in the presence of cAMP. E. coli catabolite activator protein
   4660..4752    -  CDS            lacI (fragment): lac repressor; lacI; The lac repressor binds to the lac operator to inhibit transcription in E. coli. This inhibition can be relieved by adding lactose or isopropyl-β-D-thiogalactopyranoside (IPTG).
   4935..5523    -  rep_origin     ori: high-copy-number ColE1/pMB1/pBR322/pUC origin of replication
   5694..6554    -  CDS            AmpR: β-lactamase; bla; confers resistance to ampicillin, carbenicillin, and related antibiotics
   6555..6659    -  promoter       AmpR promoter: bla
>Addgene plasmid #65297 | ii-Str_SBP-mCherry-GPI | depositor full sequence | sequence record 110505 | Full Sequence
CGTCGACGGATCGGGAGATCTCCCGATCCCCTATGGTCGACTCTCAGTACAATCTGCTCTGATGCCGCAT
AGTTAAGCCAGTATCTGCTCCCTGCTTGTGTGTTGGAGGTCGCTGAGTAGTGCGCGAGCAAAATTTAAGC
TACAACAAGGCAAGGCTTGACCGACAATTGCATGAAGAATCTGCTTAGGGTTAGGCGTTTTGCGCTGCTT
CGCGATGTACGGGCCAGATATACGCGTTGACATTGATTATTGACTAGTTATTAATAGTAATCAATTACGG
GGTCATTAGTTCATAGCCCATATATGGAGTTCCGCGTTACATAACTTACGGTAAATGGCCCGCCTGGCTG
ACCGCCCAACGACCCCCGCCCATTGACGTCAATAATGACGTATGTTCCCATAGTAACGCCAATAGGGACT
TTCCATTGACGTCAATGGGTGGACTATTTACGGTAAACTGCCCACTTGGCAGTACATCAAGTGTATCATA
TGCCAAGTACGCCCCCTATTGACGTCAATGACGGTAAATGGCCCGCCTGGCATTATGCCCAGTACATGAC
CTTATGGGACTTTCCTACTTGGCAGTACATCTACGTATTAGTCATCGCTATTACCATGGTGATGCGGTTT
TGGCAGTACATCAATGGGCGTGGATAGCGGTTTGACTCACGGGGATTTCCAAGTCTCCACCCCATTGACG
TCAATGGGAGTTTGTTTTGGCACCAAAATCAACGGGACTTTCCAAAATGTCGTAACAACTCCGCCCCATT
GACGCAAATGGGCGGTAGGCGTGTACGGTGGGAGGTCTATATAAGCAGAGCTCTCTGGCTAACTAGAGAA
CCCACTGCTTACTGGCTTATCGAAATTAATACGACTCACTATAGGGAGACCCAAGCTTGGTACCGAGCTC
GGATCGATATCTGCGGCCTAGCTAGCGCTTAAGGCCTGTTAACCGGTCGTACGTCTCCGGATTCGAATTA
ATTCGGATCCGTGATGCACAGGAGGAGAGCCAGGGCCTGTCGGGAAGATCAAAAGCCAGTCATCGATGAT
CAGCGCGACCTTATCTCCAACAATGAGCAACTGCCCATGCTGGGCCGGCGCCCTGGGGCCCCGGAGAGCA
AGTGCAGCCGCGGAGCCCTGTACACAGGCTTTTCCATCCTGGTGACTCTGCTCCTCGCTGGCCAGGCCAC
CACCGCCTACTTCCTGTACCAGCAGCAGGGCCGGCTGGACAAACTGACAGTCACCTCCCAGAACCTGCAG
CTCGAGATGGACCCTAGCAAAGACTCAAAAGCTCAGGTGTCCGCTGCCGAGGCTGGCATTACTGGAACAT
GGTACAATCAGCTCGGGAGCACCTTTATTGTGACTGCTGGAGCCGATGGAGCCCTCACCGGAACATACGA
ATCTGCTGTGGGAAACGCCGAATCACGGTACGTCCTCACTGGCCGATACGATAGTGCCCCTGCCACCGAC
GGATCTGGGACTGCCCTGGGATGGACTGTCGCTTGGAAAAACAACTACCGGAATGCTCATTCTGCCACAA
CATGGAGTGGACAGTACGTGGGAGGCGCTGAGGCTAGAATCAATACACAGTGGCTGCTCACATCTGGCAC
AACCGAGGCAAATGCTTGGAAATCCACCCTGGTGGGACATGACACATTCACCAAAGTGAAACCCTCCGCC
GCTTCAATCGATGCCGCCAAAAAAGCCGGAGTCAACAACGGCAATCCTCTGGATGCCGTCCAGCAGGTCG
ACTATCCGTACGACGTACCAGACTACGCACTCGACCTGCAGCTGGAGAACCTGCGCATGAAGCTTCCCAA
GCCTCCCAAGCCTGTGAGCAAGATGCGCATGGCCACCCCGCTGCTGATGCATGCGCTGCCCATGGGAGCC
CTGCCCCAGGGGCCCATGCAGAATGCCACCAAGTATGGCAACATGACAGAGGACCATGTGATGCACCTGC
TCCAGAATGCTGACCCCCTGAAGGTGTACCCGCCACTGAAGGGGAGCTTCCCGGAGAACCTGAGACACCT
TAAGAACACCATGGAGACCATAGACTGGAAGGTCTTTGAGAGCTGGATGCACCATTGGCTCCTGTTTGAA
ATGAGCAGGCACTCCTTGGAGCAAAAGCCCACTGACGCTCCACCGAAAGAGTCACTGGAACTGGAGGACC
CGTCTTCTGGGCTGGGTGTGACCAAGCAGGATCTGGGCCCAGTCCCCATGTGAGGATCCGCGGCCGCATA
GATAACTGATCCAGTGTGCTGGAATTAATTCGCTGTCTGCGAGGGCCAGCTGTTGGGGTGAGTACTCCCT
CTCAAAAGCGGGCATGACTTCTGCGCTAAGATTGTCAGTTTCCAAAAACGAGGAGGATTTGATATTCACC
TGGCCCGCGGTGATGCCTTTGAGGGTGGCCGCGTCCATCTGGTCAGAAAAGACAATCTTTTTGTTGTCAA
GCTTGAGGTGTGGCAGGCTTGAGATCTGGCCATACACTTGAGTGACAATGACATCCACTTTGCCTTTCTC
TCCACAGGTGTCCACTCCCAGGTCCAACTGCAGGTCGAGCATGCATCTAGGGCGGCCAATTCCGCCCCTC
TCCCTCCCCCCCCCCTAACGTTACTGGCCGAAGCCGCTTGGAATAAGGCCGGTGTGCGTTTGTCTATATG
TTATTTTCCACCATATTGCCGTCTTTTGGCAATGTGAGGGCCCGGAAACCTGGCCCTGTCTTCTTGACGA
GCATTCCTAGGGGTCTTTCCCCTCTCGCCAAAGGAATGCAAGGTCTGTTGAATGTCGTGAAGGAAGCAGT
TCCTCTGGAAGCTTCTTGAAGACAAACAACGTCTGTAGCGACCCTTTGCAGGCAGCGGAACCCCCCACCT
GGCGACAGGTGCCTCTGCGGCCAAAAGCCACGTGTATAAGATACACCTGCAAAGGCGGCACAACCCCAGT
GCCACGTTGTGAGTTGGATAGTTGTGGAAAGAGTCAAATGGCTCTCCTCAAGCGTATTCAACAAGGGGCT
GAAGGATGCCCAGAAGGTACCCCATTGTATGGGATCTGATCTGGGGCCTCGGTGCACATGCTTTACATGT
GTTTAGTCGAGGTTAAAAAAACGTCTAGGCCCCCCGAACCACGGGGACGTGGTTTTCCTTTGAAAAACAC
GATGATAAGCTTGCCACAACCCGGGAGGCGCGCCATGTACAGGATGCAACTCCTGTCTTGCATTGCACTA
AGTCTTGCACTTGTCACGAATTCCGACGAGAAGACCACTGGTTGGCGAGGTGGACACGTTGTTGAAGGAC
TGGCTGGGGAACTTGAACAACTTCGTGCACGACTGGAGCATCACCCACAAGGTCAACGTGAACCACCTGC
AGGTGTGAGCAAGGGCGAGGAGGATAACATGGCCATCATCAAGGAGTTCATGCGCTTCAAGGTGCACATG
GAGGGCTCCGTGAACGGCCACGAGTTCGAGATCGAGGGCGAGGGCGAGGGCCGCCCCTACGAGGGCACCC
AGACCGCCAAGCTGAAGGTGACCAAGGGTGGCCCCCTGCCCTTCGCCTGGGACATCCTGTCCCCTCAGTT
CATGTACGGCTCCAAGGCCTACGTGAAGCACCCCGCCGACATCCCCGACTACTTGAAGCTGTCCTTCCCC
GAGGGCTTCAAGTGGGAGCGCGTGATGAACTTCGAGGACGGCGGCGTGGTGACCGTGACCCAGGACTCCT
CCCTACAGGACGGCGAGTTCATCTACAAGGTGAAGCTGCGCGGCACCAACTTCCCCTCCGACGGCCCCGT
AATGCAGAAGAAGACCATGGGCTGGGAGGCCTCCTCCGAGCGGATGTACCCCGAGGACGGCGCCCTGAAG
GGCGAGATCAAGCAGAGGCTGAAGCTGAAGGACGGCGGCCACTACGACGCTGAGGTCAAGACCACCTACA
AGGCCAAGAAGCCCGTGCAGCTGCCCGGCGCCTACAACGTCAACATCAAGTTGGACATCACCTCCCACAA
CGAGGACTACACCATCGTGGAACAGTACGAACGCGCCGAGGGCCGCCACTCCACCGGCGGCATGGACGAG
CTGTACAAGGGCCGGCCACTGGAAAATGGCGGAACCTCTCTGTCTGAAAAAACTGTGCTGCTGCTGGTGA
CTCCCTTTCTGGCCGCTGCTTGGTCCCTCCACCCATGAGGCCTCGAGGGCCAATTAATTAACTCTAGATA
ACTGATCATAATCAGCCATACCACATTTGTAGAGGTTTTACTTGCTTTAAAAAACCTCCCACACCTCCCC
CTGAACCTGAAACATAAAATGAATGCAATTGTTGTTGTTAACTTGTTTATTGCAGCTTATAATGGTTACA
AATAAAGCAATAGCATCACAAATTTCACAAATAAAGCATTTTTTTCACTGCATTCTAGTTGTGGTTTGTC
CAAACTCATCAATGTATCTTAACGCGTCGAGTGCATTCTAGTTGTGGTTTGTCCAAACTCATCAATGTAT
CTTATCATGTCTGTATACCGTCGACCTCTAGCTAGAGCTTGGCGTAATCATGGTCATAGCTGTTTCCTGT
GTGAAATTGTTATCCGCTCACAATTCCACACAACATACGAGCCGGAAGCATAAAGTGTAAAGCCTGGGGT
GCCTAATGAGTGAGCTAACTCACATTAATTGCGTTGCGCTCACTGCCCGCTTTCCAGTCGGGAAACCTGT
CGTGCCAGCTGCATTAATGAATCGGCCAACGCGCGGGGAGAGGCGGTTTGCGTATTGGGCGCTCTTCCGC
TTCCTCGCTCACTGACTCGCTGCGCTCGGTCGTTCGGCTGCGGCGAGCGGTATCAGCTCACTCAAAGGCG
GTAATACGGTTATCCACAGAATCAGGGGATAACGCAGGAAAGAACATGTGAGCAAAAGGCCAGCAAAAGG
CCAGGAACCGTAAAAAGGCCGCGTTGCTGGCGTTTTTCCATAGGCTCCGCCCCCCTGACGAGCATCACAA
AAATCGACGCTCAAGTCAGAGGTGGCGAAACCCGACAGGACTATAAAGATACCAGGCGTTTCCCCCTGGA
AGCTCCCTCGTGCGCTCTCCTGTTCCGACCCTGCCGCTTACCGGATACCTGTCCGCCTTTCTCCCTTCGG
GAAGCGTGGCGCTTTCTCAATGCTCACGCTGTAGGTATCTCAGTTCGGTGTAGGTCGTTCGCTCCAAGCT
GGGCTGTGTGCACGAACCCCCCGTTCAGCCCGACCGCTGCGCCTTATCCGGTAACTATCGTCTTGAGTCC
AACCCGGTAAGACACGACTTATCGCCACTGGCAGCAGCCACTGGTAACAGGATTAGCAGAGCGAGGTATG
TAGGCGGTGCTACAGAGTTCTTGAAGTGGTGGCCTAACTACGGCTACACTAGAAGGACAGTATTTGGTAT
CTGCGCTCTGCTGAAGCCAGTTACCTTCGGAAAAAGAGTTGGTAGCTCTTGATCCGGCAAACAAACCACC
GCTGGTAGCGGTGGTTTTTTTGTTTGCAAGCAGCAGATTACGCGCAGAAAAAAAGGATCTCAAGAAGATC
CTTTGATCTTTTCTACGGGGTCTGACGCTCAGTGGAACGAAAACTCACGTTAAGGGATTTTGGTCATGAG
ATTATCAAAAAGGATCTTCACCTAGATCCTTTTAAATTAAAAATGAAGTTTTAAATCAATCTAAAGTATA
TATGAGTAAACTTGGTCTGACAGTTACCAATGCTTAATCAGTGAGGCACCTATCTCAGCGATCTGTCTAT
TTCGTTCATCCATAGTTGCCTGACTCCCCGTCGTGTAGATAACTACGATACGGGAGGGCTTACCATCTGG
CCCCAGTGCTGCAATGATACCGCGAGACCCACGCTCACCGGCTCCAGATTTATCAGCAATAAACCAGCCA
GCCGGAAGGGCCGAGCGCAGAAGTGGTCCTGCAACTTTATCCGCCTCCATCCAGTCTATTAATTGTTGCC
GGGAAGCTAGAGTAAGTAGTTCGCCAGTTAATAGTTTGCGCAACGTTGTTGCCATTGCTACAGGCATCGT
GGTGTCACGCTCGTCGTTTGGTATGGCTTCATTCAGCTCCGGTTCCCAACGATCAAGGCGAGTTACATGA
TCCCCCATGTTGTGCAAAAAAGCGGTTAGCTCCTTCGGTCCTCCGATCGTTGTCAGAAGTAAGTTGGCCG
CAGTGTTATCACTCATGGTTATGGCAGCACTGCATAATTCTCTTACTGTCATGCCATCCGTAAGATGCTT
TTCTGTGACTGGTGAGTACTCAACCAAGTCATTCTGAGAATAGTGTATGCGGCGACCGAGTTGCTCTTGC
CCGGCGTCAATACGGGATAATACCGCGCCACATAGCAGAACTTTAAAAGTGCTCATCATTGGAAAACGTT
CTTCGGGGCGAAAACTCTCAAGGATCTTACCGCTGTTGAGATCCAGTTCGATGTAACCCACTCGTGCACC
CAACTGATCTTCAGCATCTTTTACTTTCACCAGCGTTTCTGGGTGAGCAAAAACAGGAAGGCAAAATGCC
GCAAAAAAGGGAATAAGGGCGACACGGAAATGTTGAATACTCATACTCTTCCTTTTTCAATATTATTGAA
GCATTTATCAGGGTTATTGTCTCATGAGCGGATACATATTTGAATGTATTTAGAAAAATAAACAAATAGG
GGTTCCGCGCACATTTCCCCGAAAAGTGCCACCTGA
