>Addgene plasmid #65297 | ii-Str_SBP-mCherry-GPI | addgene partial sequence | sequence record 115526 | IRES-F 5'-TGGCTCTCCTCAAGCGTATT-3'
ATTGTATGGGATCTGATCTGGGGCCTCGGTGCACATGCTTTACATGTGTTTAGTCGAGGTTAAAAAAACG
TCTAGGCCCCCCGAACCACGGGGACGTGGTTTTCCTTTGAAAAACACGATGATAAGCTTGCCACAACCCG
GGAGGCGCGCCATGTACAGGATGCAACTCCTGTCTTGCATTGCACTAAGTCTTGCACTTGTCACGAATTC
CGACGAGAAGACCACTGGTTGGCGAGGTGGACACGTTGTTGAAGGACTGGCTGGGGAACTTGAACAACTT
CGTGCACGACTGGAGCATCACCCACAAGGTCAACGTGAACCACCTGCAGGTGTGAGCAAGGGCGAGGAGG
ATAACATGGCCATCATCAAGGAGTTCATGCGCTTCAAGGTGCACATGGAGGGCTCCGTGAACGGCCACGA
GTTCGAGATCGAGGGCGAGGGCGAGGGCCGCCCCTACGAGGGCACCCAGACCGCCAAGCTGAAGGTGACC
AAGGGTGGCCCCCTGCCCTTCGCCTGGGACATCCTGTCCCCTCAGTTCATGTACGGCTCCAAGGCCTACG
TGAAGCACCCCGCCGACATCCCCGACTACTTGAAGCTGTCCTTCCCCGAGGGCTTCAAGTGGGAGCGCGT
GATGAACTTCGAGGACGGCGGCGTGGTGACCGTGACCCAGGACTCCTCCCTACAGGACGGCGAGTTCATC
TACAAGGTGAAGCTGCGCGGCACCAACTT
