>Addgene plasmid #65297 | ii-Str_SBP-mCherry-GPI | addgene partial sequence | sequence record 115527 | SV40pA-R 5'-GAAATTTGTGATGCTATTGC-3'
GTTAACAACAACAATTGCATTCATTTTATGTTTCAGGTTCAGGGGGAGGTGTGGGAGGTTTTTTAAAGCA
AGTAAAACCTCTACAAATGTGGTATGGCTGATTATGATCAGTTATCTAGAGTTAATTAATTGGCCCTCGA
GGCCTCATGGGTGGAGGGACCAAGCAGCGGCCAGAAAGGGAGTCACCAGCAGCAGCACAGTTTTTTCAGA
CAGAGAGGTTCCGCCATTTTCCAGTGGCCGGCCCTTGTACAGCTCGTCCATGCCGCCGGTGGAGTGGCGG
CCCTCGGCGCGTTCGTACTGTTCCACGATGGTGTAGTCCTCGTTGTGGGAGGTGATGTCCAACTTGATGT
TGACGTTGTAGGCGCCGGGCAGCTGCACGGGCTTCTTGGCCTTGTAGGTGGTCTTGACCTCAGCGTCGTA
GTGGCCGCCGTCCTTCAGCTTCAGCCTCTGCTTGATCTCGCCCTTCAGGGCGCCGTCCTCGGGGTACATC
CGCTCGGAGGAGGCCTCCCAGCCCATGGTCTTCTTCTGCATTACGGGGCCGTCGGAGGGGAAGTTGGTGC
CGCGCAGCTTCACCTTGTAGATGAACTCGCCGTCCTGTAGGGAGGAGTCCTGGGTCACGGTCACCACGCC
GCCGTCCTCGAAGTTCATCACGCGCTCCCACTTGAAGCCCTCGGGGAAGGACAGCTTCAAGTAGTC
